Addgene plasmid #242497: pYO1089
Purpose: Bacterial expression of GST-ScAtg38 Δ(123 to 226)
Depositing lab: Roger Williams. Depositing organization: MRC Laboratory of Molecular Biology. Publication: Characterization of Atg38 and NRBF2, a fifth subunit of the autophagic Vps34/PIK3C3 complex. Ohashi Y, Soler N, Garcia Ortegon M, Zhang L, Kirsten ML, Perisic O, Masson GR, Burke JE, Jakobi AJ, Apostolakis AA, Johnson CM, Ohashi M, Ktistakis NT, Sachse C, Williams RL. Autophagy. 2016 Nov;12(11):2129-2144. doi: 10.1080/15548627.2016.1226736. Epub 2016 Sep 14. PubMed 27630019.
Backbone
  Vector backbone: pOP
  Vector type: Bacterial Expression
Growth in bacteria
  Bacterial resistance: Ampicillin, 100 μg/mL
  Growth temperature: 37°C
  Growth strain: DH5alpha
  Copy number: Low Copy
Gene/Insert
  Gene/Insert name: ATG38
  Species: S. cerevisiae (budding yeast)
  Mutation: deletion of aa 123 to 226
  Entrez Gene: YLR211C
  Tag / fusion protein: GST (N terminal on insert)
  Cloning method: Restriction Enzyme; 5′ cloning site unknown (unknown if destroyed)
Terms and licenses: Academic/Nonprofit Terms; Industry Terms: Not Available to Industry
How to cite: pYO1089 was a gift from Roger Williams (Addgene plasmid # 242497 ; http://n2t.net/addgene:242497 ; RRID:Addgene_242497)
