[The description below was written by a language model from this plasmid's Addgene catalogue record and pLannotate feature annotations shown in this document.]
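Description:
pYO1089 is a small (about 3.7 kb) bacterial expression plasmid built on the pOP backbone for producing a GST-tagged, C-terminally truncated form of the budding yeast autophagy protein Atg38 in E. coli. It replicates from a ColE1/pMB1-family origin and is selected with ampicillin through the bla (β-lactamase) gene driven by its own promoter. A pBR322-type bom (basis of mobility) region is present, and only a short fragment of the rop gene is annotated. The catalogue entry lists the plasmid as low copy.

The expression cassette is a standard T7 arrangement: a T7 promoter followed by the efficient ribosome binding site from phage T7 gene 10, an open reading frame, and a T7 terminator, so expression requires a host that supplies T7 RNA polymerase. The reading frame begins with Schistosoma japonicum glutathione S-transferase, followed by a TEV protease recognition site and then the ATG38 (YLR211C) fragment. The annotated ATG38 segment spans 366 nt, consistent with the recorded deletion of residues 123 to 226, which leaves only the N-terminal portion of the protein. The GST moiety allows affinity capture on glutathione resin, and the TEV site permits its removal afterwards. A short match to the T7 gene 10B-derived SET1 solubility tag lies between the insert and the terminator; it is only a fragment, and the record does not indicate that it is part of the expressed fusion.

Atg38 is a subunit of the autophagy-specific Vps34 PI3-kinase complex I, where it helps hold the subcomplexes together. This construct supplies a recombinant truncation of the protein, suited to purification and to domain-level biochemical or binding studies of that complex.
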