Features (pLannotate 1.2.2; 12 found; start..end, strand, type, name):
    144..183     -  CDS            rop (fragment): Rop protein, which maintains plasmids at low copy number; rop
    203..221     +  promoter       T7 promoter: promoter for bacteriophage T7 RNA polymerase
    295..317     +  RBS            RBS: efficient ribosome binding site from bacteriophage T7 gene 10 (Olins and Rangwala, 1989)
    328..981     +  CDS            GST26_SCHJA: Experimental evidence at protein level: Swiss-Prot protein existence level 1. GST isoenzymes appear to play a central role in the parasite detoxification system. Other functions are also suspected including a role in increasing the solubility of haematin in the parasite gut. From Schistosoma japonicum (Blood fluke).
   1000..1020    +  CDS            TEV site: tobacco etch virus (TEV) protease recognition and cleavage site
   1027..1392    +  CDS            ATG38 (fragment): ATG38_YEAST - Experimental evidence at protein level: Swiss-Prot protein existence level 1. Autophagy-related protein required for cytoplasm to vacuole transport (Cvt) and autophagy as a part of the autophagy-specific VPS34 PI3-kinase complex I. This complex is essential to recruit the ATG8- phosphatidylinositol conjugate and the ATG12-ATG5 conjugate to the pre- autophagosomal structure. ATG38 is required for the integrity of the active PI3-kinase complex I by maintaining an association between VPS15-VPS34 and ATG1P-VPS30 subcomplexes. From Saccharomyces cerevisiae (strain ATCC 204508 / S288c)
   1439..1488    +  CDS            SET1 (fragment): solubility-enhancement tag derived from T7 phage gene 10B
   1496..1543    +  terminator     T7 terminator: transcription terminator for bacteriophage T7 RNA polymerase
   1674..1778    +  promoter       AmpR promoter: bla
   1779..2639    +  CDS            AmpR: β-lactamase; bla; confers resistance to ampicillin, carbenicillin, and related antibiotics
   2810..3398    +  rep_origin     ori: high-copy-number ColE1/pMB1/pBR322/pUC origin of replication
   3584..42      -  misc_feature   bom (across the origin): basis of mobility region from pBR322
>Addgene plasmid #242497 | pYO1089 | addgene full sequence | sequence record 485619 | Addgene NGS Result
GTATACACTCCGCTATCGCTACGTGACTGGGTCATGGCTGCGCCCCGACACCCGCCAACACCCGCTGACG
CGCCCTGACGGGCTTGTCTGCTCCCGGCATCCGCTTACAGACAAGCTGTGACCGTCTCCGGGAGCTGCAT
GTGTCAGAGGTTTTCACCGTCATCACCGAAACGCGCGAGGCAGGATCTCGATCCCGCGAAATTAATACGA
CTCACTATAGGGAGACCACAACGGTTTCCCTCTAGTGCCGGCTCCGGAGAGCTCCAATTGGAATTCGCTA
GCTCTAGAAATAATTTTGTTTAACTTTAAGAAGGAGATATACATAATATGTCCCCTATACTAGGTTATTG
GAAAATTAAGGGCCTTGTGCAACCCACTCGACTTCTTTTGGAATATCTTGAAGAAAAATATGAAGAGCAT
TTGTATGAGCGCGATGAAGGTGATAAATGGCGAAACAAAAAGTTTGAATTGGGTTTGGAGTTTCCCAATC
TTCCTTATTATATTGATGGTGATGTTAAATTAACACAGTCTATGGCCATCATACGTTATATAGCTGACAA
GCACAACATGTTGGGTGGTTGTCCAAAAGAGCGTGCAGAGATTTCAATGCTTGAAGGAGCGGTTTTGGAT
ATTAGATACGGTGTTTCGAGAATTGCATATAGTAAAGACTTTGAAACTCTCAAAGTTGATTTTCTTAGCA
AGCTACCTGAAATGCTGAAAATGTTCGAAGATCGTTTATGTCATAAAACATATTTAAATGGTGATCATGT
AACCCATCCTGACTTCATGTTGTATGACGCTCTTGATGTTGTTTTATACATGGACCCAATGTGCCTGGAT
GCGTTCCCAAAATTAGTTTGTTTTAAAAAACGTATTGAAGCTATCCCACAAATTGATAAGTACTTGAAAT
CCAGCAAGTATATAGCATGGCCTTTGCAGGGCTGGCAAGCCACGTTTGGTGGTGGCGACCATCCTCCAAA
ATCGGATTCTTCTGGTTCCGAAAACCTGTATTTCCAGGGCTCCCATATGAGTACTTTAGCGGAAGTTTAT
ACTATTATTGAGGACGCCGAACAGGAATGTCGAAAAGGAGATTTTACAAATGCAAAAGCGAAGTATCAAG
AAGCCATTGAAGTTTTAGGTCCGCAGAACGAGAATTTGTCTCAAAATAAATTAAGTTCTGACGTTACGCA
AGCCATTGACCTATTAAAACAGGACATTACAGCCAAAATCCAAGAATTGGAACTTTTGATTGAAAAGCAG
TCATCAGAAGAAAATAATATTGGAATGGTCAACAACAATATGCTTATTGGCTCTGTTATTTTAAACAACA
AATCTCCGATAAATGGAATAAGCAATGCTAGGAATTGGGATAACCCAGCATATCAGGACACTTAGGGATC
CAGATCTAAGCTTGGTACCACGCGTGCGCGCTGATCCGGCTGCTAACAAAGCCCGAAAGGAAGCTGAGTT
GGCTGCTGCCACCGCTGAGCAATAACTAGCATAACCCCTTGGGGCCTCTAAACGGGTCTTGAGGGGTTTT
TTGCTGAAAGGAGGAACTATAGCCGGATAATTCTTGAAGACGAAAGGGCCTCGTGATACGCCTATTTTTA
TAGGTTAATGTCATGATAATAATGGTTTCTTAGACGTCAGGTGGCACTTTTCGGGGAAATGTGCGCGGAA
CCCCTATTTGTTTATTTTTCTAAATACATTCAAATATGTATCCGCTCATGAGACAATAACCCTGATAAAT
GCTTCAATAATATTGAAAAAGGAAGAGTATGAGTATTCAACATTTCCGTGTCGCCCTTATTCCCTTTTTT
GCGGCATTTTGCCTTCCTGTTTTTGCTCACCCAGAAACGCTGGTGAAAGTAAAAGATGCTGAAGATCAGT
TGGGTGCACGAGTGGGTTACATCGAACTGGATCTCAACAGCGGTAAGATCCTTGAGAGTTTTCGCCCCGA
AGAACGTTTTCCAATGATGAGCACTTTTAAAGTTCTGCTATGTGGCGCGGTATTATCCCGTATTGACGCC
GGGCAAGAGCAACTCGGTCGCCGCATACACTATTCTCAGAATGACTTGGTTGAGTACTCACCAGTCACAG
AAAAGCATCTTACGGATGGCATGACAGTAAGAGAATTATGCAGTGCTGCCATAACCATGAGTGATAACAC
TGCGGCCAACTTACTTCTGACAACGATCGGAGGACCGAAGGAGCTAACCGCTTTTTTGCACAACATGGGG
GATCATGTAACTCGCCTTGATCGTTGGGAACCGGAGCTGAATGAAGCCATACCAAACGACGAGCGTGACA
CCACGATGCCTGCAGCAATGGCAACAACGTTGCGCAAACTATTAACTGGCGAACTACTTACTCTAGCTTC
CCGGCAACAATTAATAGACTGGATGGAGGCGGATAAAGTTGCAGGACCACTTCTGCGCTCGGCCCTTCCG
GCTGGCTGGTTTATTGCTGATAAATCTGGAGCCGGTGAGCGTGGGTCTCGCGGTATCATTGCAGCACTGG
GGCCAGATGGTAAGCCCTCCCGTATCGTAGTTATCTACACGACGGGGAGTCAGGCAACTATGGATGAACG
AAATAGACAGATCGCTGAGATAGGTGCCTCACTGATTAAGCATTGGTAACTGTCAGACCAAGTTTACTCA
TATATACTTTAGATTGATTTAAAACTTCATTTTTAATTTAAAAGGATCTAGGTGAAGATCCTTTTTGATA
ATCTCATGACCAAAATCCCTTAACGTGAGTTTTCGTTCCACTGAGCGTCAGACCCCGTAGAAAAGATCAA
AGGATCTTCTTGAGATCCTTTTTTTCTGCGCGTAATCTGCTGCTTGCAAACAAAAAAACCACCGCTACCA
GCGGTGGTTTGTTTGCCGGATCAAGAGCTACCAACTCTTTTTCCGAAGGTAACTGGCTTCAGCAGAGCGC
AGATACCAAATACTGTCCTTCTAGTGTAGCCGTAGTTAGGCCACCACTTCAAGAACTCTGTAGCACCGCC
TACATACCTCGCTCTGCTAATCCTGTTACCAGTGGCTGCTGCCAGTGGCGATAAGTCGTGTCTTACCGGG
TTGGACTCAAGACGATAGTTACCGGATAAGGCGCAGCGGTCGGGCTGAACGGGGGGTTCGTGCACACAGC
CCAGCTTGGAGCGAACGACCTACACCGAACTGAGATACCTACAGCGTGAGCTATGAGAAAGCGCCACGCT
TCCCGAAGGGAGAAAGGCGGACAGGTATCCGGTAAGCGGCAGGGTCGGAACAGGAGAGCGCACGAGGGAG
CTTCCAGGGGGAAACGCCTGGTATCTTTATAGTCCTGTCGGGTTTCGCCACCTCTGACTTGAGCGTCGAT
TTTTGTGATGCTCGTCAGGGGGGCGGAGCCTATGGAAAAACGCCAGCAACGCGGCCTTTTTACGGTTCCT
GGCCTTTTGCTGGCCTTTTGCTCACATGTTCTTTCCTGCGTTATCCCCTGATTCTGTGGATAACCGTATT
ACCGCCTTTGAGTGAGCTGATACCGCTCGCCGCAGCCGAACGACCGAGCGCAGCGAGTCAGTGAGCGAGG
AAGCGGAAGAGCGCCTGATGCGGTATTTTCTCCTTACGCATCTGTGCGGTATTTCACACCGCAATGGTGC
ACTCTCAGTACAATCTGCTCTGATGCCGCATAGTTAAGCCA
